>Addgene plasmid #84789 | pET - FnR062.Y78G | depositor partial sequence | sequence record 162564 | insert sequence
ATGGCTAGCTCCTCCGACTCTCCGCGTAACCTGGAGGTTACCAACGCAACTCCGAACTCTCTGACTATTT
CTTGGGACGATCCTTATCACGCTATCTATTACCGTATCACCTACGGCGAAACTGGTGGTAACTCCCCGAG
CCAGGAATTCACTGTTCCGAGATCTTATTCTAATGCGACCATCAGCGGTCTGAAACCGGGCCAGGATTAT
ACCATTACCGTGTACGCTGTAACCGGTGGGAACGACGATTCAAACCCAATCAGCATCAATTATCGCACCG
AAATCGACAAACCGTCTCAGGGATCCCACCATCACCATCATCACTGA
