>Addgene plasmid #84789 | pET - FnR062.Y78G | addgene partial sequence | sequence record 163615 | T7 5'-TAATACGACTCACTATAGGG-3'
AAATAATTTTGTTTAACTTTAAGAAGGAGATATACATATGGCTAGCTCCTCCGACTCTCCGCGTAACCTG
GAGGTTACCAACGCAACTCCGAACTCTCTGACTATTTCTTGGGACGATCCTTATCACGCTATCTATTACC
GTATCACCTACGGCGAAACTGGTGGTAACTCCCCGAGCCAGGAATTCACTGTTCCGAGATCTTATTCTAA
TGCGACCATCAGCGGTCTGAAACCGGGCCAGGATTATACCATTACCGTGTACGCTGTAACCGGTGGGAAC
GACGATTCAAACCCAATCAGCATCAATTATCGCACCGAAATCGACAAACCGTCTCAGGGATCCCACCATC
ACCATCATCACTGATTAACTAAACGAGATCCGGCTGCTAACAAAGCCCGAAAGGAAGCTGAGTTGGCTGC
TGCCACCGCTGAGCAATAACTAGCATAACCCCTTGGGGCCTCTAAACGGGTCTTGAGGGGTTTTTTGCTG
AAAGGAGGAACTATATCCGGATTGGCGAATGGG
[124 nt withheld, positions 524-647]
C
[91 nt withheld, positions 649-739]
A
[49 nt withheld, positions 741-789]
CCTTTGACGTTGGAGTCCACGTTCTTT
[37 nt withheld, positions 817-853]
ACCCTATCTCGGTCTATTCTTTTGATTTATAAGGGATTTTGCCGATTTCGGCCTATTGGTTAAAAAATGA
GCTGATTTAACAAAAATTTAACGCGAATTTTAACAAAATATTAACGCTTACAATTTAGGTGGCACTTTTC
GGGGAAATGTGCGCGGAACCCCTATTTGTTTATTTTTCTAAATACATTCAAATATGTATCCGCTCATGAA
