>Addgene plasmid #84789 | pET - FnR062.Y78G | addgene partial sequence | sequence record 163617 | T7term 5'-GCTAGTTATTGCTCAGCGG-3'
TTTCGGGCTTTGTTAGCAGCCGGATCTCGTTTAGTTAATCAGTGATGATGGTGATGGTGGGATCCCTGAG
ACGGTTTGTCGATTTCGGTGCGATAATTGATGCTGATTGGGTTTGAATCGTCGTTCCCACCGGTTACAGC
GTACACGGTAATGGTATAATCCTGGCCCGGTTTCAGACCGCTGATGGTCGCATTAGAATAAGATCTCGGA
ACAGTGAATTCCTGGCTCGGGGAGTTACCACCAGTTTCGCCGTAGGTGATACGGTAATAGATAGCGTGAT
AAGGATCGTCCCAAGAAATAGTCAGAGAGTTCGGAGTTGCGTTGGTAACCTCCAGGTTACGCGGAGAGTC
GGAGGAGCTAGCCATATGTATATCTCCTTCTTAAAGTTAAACAAAATTATTTCTAGAGGGGAATTGTTAT
CCGCTCACAATTCCCCTATAGTGAGTCGTATTAATTTCGCGGGATCGAGATCTCGATCCTCTACGCCGGA
CGCATCGTGGCCGGCATCACCGGCGCCACAGGTGCGGTTGCTGGCGCCTATATCGCCGACATCACCGATG
GGGAAGATCGGGCTCGCCACTTCGGGCTCATGAGCGCTTGTTTCGGCGTGGGTATGGTGGCAGGCCCCGT
GGCCGGGGGACTGTTGGGCGCCATCTCCTTGCATGCACCATTCCTTGCGGCGGCGGTGCTCAACGGCCTC
AACCTACTACTGGGCTGCTTCCTAATGCAGGAGTCGCATAAGGGAGAGCGTCGAGATCCCGGACACCATC
GAATGGCGCAAAACCTTTCGCGGTATGGCATGATAGCGCCCGGAAGAGAGTCAATTCAGGGTGGTGAATG
TGAAACCAGTAACGTTATACGATGTCGCAGAGTATGCCGGTGTCTCTTATCAGACCGTTTCCCGCGTGGT
GAACCAGGCCA
