[The description below was written by a language model from this plasmid's Addgene catalogue record.]
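Description:
pET - FnR062.Y78G is a bacterial expression plasmid built on a pET backbone for producing the FnR.0.6.2-Y78G protein in E. coli. It is selected with kanamycin and is listed as high copy. The recorded growth strain is a T7 Express host, which supplies T7 RNA polymerase. This fits the usual pET design, in which the insert is transcribed from a T7 promoter, although the record does not explicitly name the promoter, origin of replication or any other regulatory element. No feature table is provided, so the detailed layout of the vector cannot be confirmed. The cloning sites used to introduce the insert by restriction cloning are recorded as unknown.

The insert is of human origin and carries a single amino-acid substitution, Y78G, relative to the parental FnR.0.6.2 sequence. A 6xHis tag is fused to the C terminus of the protein, which allows purification by immobilised metal affinity chromatography and detection with anti-His reagents. The record does not describe the nature of the parental protein or its binding partner. It also does not state the functional consequence of replacing tyrosine 78 with glycine. The associated publication concerns a protein–protein binding experiment designed to teach intermolecular interactions in high school or undergraduate classrooms. The plasmid therefore appears intended to supply recombinant protein for that kind of teaching exercise, plausibly as a point-mutant variant for comparison with related proteins in binding assays.
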