Addgene plasmid #84789: pET - FnR062.Y78G
Purpose: bacterial expression of FnR.0.6.2-Y78G protein
Depositing lab: Benjamin Hackel. Depositing organization: University of Minnesota. Publication: Development and Implementation of a Protein–Protein Binding Experiment To Teach Intermolecular Interactions in High School or Undergraduate Classrooms. Johnson SM, Javner C, Hackel BJ. J. Chem. Educ. 2017, 94, 3, 367–374 10.1021/acs.jchemed.6b00323.
Backbone
  Vector backbone: pET
  Vector type: Bacterial Expression
Growth in bacteria
  Bacterial resistance: Kanamycin, 50 μg/mL
  Growth temperature: 37°C
  Growth strain: T7 express
  Copy number: High Copy
Gene/Insert
  Gene/Insert name: FnR.0.6.2-Y78G
  Species: H. sapiens (human)
  Mutation: Y78G
  Tag / fusion protein: 6xHis (C terminal on insert)
  Cloning method: Restriction Enzyme; 5′ cloning site unknown (unknown if destroyed); 3′ cloning site unknown (unknown if destroyed)
Terms and licenses: Academic/Nonprofit Terms; Industry Terms: Not Available to Industry
How to cite: pET - FnR062.Y78G was a gift from Benjamin Hackel (Addgene plasmid # 84789 ; http://n2t.net/addgene:84789 ; RRID:Addgene_84789)
